Addgene plasmid #12007: pAG149 NeuroD 3'UTR
Depositing lab: David Bartel. Depositing organization: Whitehead Institute for Biomedical Research. Publication: The widespread impact of mammalian MicroRNAs on mRNA repression and evolution. Farh KK, Grimson A, Jan C, Lewis BP, Johnston WK, Lim LP, Burge CB, Bartel DP. Science. 2005 Dec 16. 310(5755):1817-21. 10.1126/science.1121158 PubMed 16308420.
Backbone
  Vector backbone: pIS2
  Backbone manufacturer: pIS2 derived from pRL-SV40 (Promega)
  Backbone size w/o insert (bp): 3700
  Vector type: Mammalian Expression, Luciferase
Growth in bacteria
  Bacterial resistance: Ampicillin, 100 μg/mL
  Growth temperature: 37°C
  Growth strain: DH5alpha
  Copy number: High Copy
Gene/Insert
  Gene/Insert name: N14 3'UTR (alt name: NeuroD)
  Species: H. sapiens (human)
  Insert size (bp): 415
  GenBank ID: AB018693
  Entrez Gene: NEUROD1 (a.k.a. BETA2, BHF-1, MODY6, NEUROD, T2D, bHLHa3)
  Cloning method: Restriction Enzyme; 5′ cloning site SacI (not destroyed); 3′ cloning site SpeI (not destroyed)
  Sequencing primers: 5′ EBV rev primer (GTGGTTTGTCCAAACTCATC)
Terms and licenses: Academic/Nonprofit Terms; Industry Terms: Not Available to Industry
Depositor comments: NeuroD 3'UTR in renilla luciferase reporter plasmid. Wild-type microRNA recognition sites (seed matches): 1807-1812 and 1962-1967.
How to cite: pAG149 NeuroD 3'UTR was a gift from David Bartel (Addgene plasmid # 12007 ; http://n2t.net/addgene:12007 ; RRID:Addgene_12007)
