[The description below was written by a language model from this plasmid's Addgene catalogue record and pLannotate feature annotations shown in this document.]
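Description:
pAG149 NeuroD 3'UTR is a mammalian Renilla luciferase reporter plasmid built on pIS2, a derivative of the Promega vector pRL-SV40. It carries a roughly 415 bp fragment of the human NEUROD1 3' untranslated region (also listed as N14 3'UTR). It is propagated in E. coli as a high-copy plasmid through a ColE1/pUC-type origin and selected with ampicillin via the β-lactamase gene and its native promoter. No mammalian selection marker is annotated, which fits transient transfection use.

The reporter unit is driven by the SV40 enhancer and early promoter, followed by a chimeric β-globin/immunoglobulin intron that aids expression of the transcript. A T7 promoter lies just upstream of the Renilla luciferase coding sequence and would also allow in vitro transcription. The feature table shows an unannotated gap between the end of the luciferase ORF and the SV40 polyadenylation signal. This gap corresponds to the position where the UTR fragment was cloned between SacI and SpeI sites, both of which are retained. The NeuroD sequence therefore becomes part of the 3'UTR of the luciferase mRNA. The small large T antigen fragment annotated next to the poly(A) signal is simply part of the SV40-derived terminator region.

The depositor notes that this version contains two wild-type microRNA seed-match sites within the insert. Luciferase output thus reports microRNA-mediated repression acting through the NEUROD1 UTR, the subject of the associated study on microRNA effects on mammalian mRNAs. The record does not state which microRNA is involved or which controls were used for comparison.
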