Features (pLannotate 1.2.2; 9 found; start..end, strand, type, name):
     62..419     +  promoter       SV40 promoter: SV40 enhancer and early promoter
    489..621     +  intron         chimeric intron: chimera between introns from human β-globin and immunoglobulin heavy chain genes
    666..684     +  promoter       T7 promoter: promoter for bacteriophage T7 RNA polymerase
    694..1629    +  CDS            Rluc: luciferase from the anthozoan coelenterate Renilla reniformis (sea pansy)
   2095..2216    -  polyA_signal   SV40 poly(A) signal: SV40 polyadenylation signal
   2239..2307    -  CDS            large T antigen (fragment): large T antigen from SV40 (simian virus 40)
   2349..2453    +  promoter       AmpR promoter: bla
   2454..3314    +  CDS            AmpR: β-lactamase; bla; confers resistance to ampicillin, carbenicillin, and related antibiotics
   3485..4073    +  rep_origin     ori: high-copy-number ColE1/pMB1/pBR322/pUC origin of replication
>Addgene plasmid #12007 | pAG149 NeuroD 3'UTR | depositor full sequence | sequence record 7166 | Author sequence
AGATCTGCGCAGCACCATGGCCTGAAATAACCTCTGAAAGAGGAACTTGGTTAGGTACCTTCTGAGGCGG
AAAGAACCAGCTGTGGAATGTGTGTCAGTTAGGGTGTGGAAAGTCCCCAGGCTCCCCAGCAGGCAGAAGT
ATGCAAAGCATGCATCTCAATTAGTCAGCAACCAGGTGTGGAAAGTCCCCAGGCTCCCCAGCAGGCAGAA
GTATGCAAAGCATGCATCTCAATTAGTCAGCAACCATAGTCCCGCCCCTAACTCCGCCCATCCCGCCCCT
AACTCCGCCCAGTTCCGCCCATTCTCCGCCCCATGGCTGACTAATTTTTTTTATTTATGCAGAGGCCGAG
GCCGCCTCGGCCTCTGAGCTATTCCAGAAGTAGTGAGGAGGCTTTTTTGGAGGCCTAGGCTTTTGCAAAA
AGCTTGATTCTTCTGACACAACAGTCTCGAACTTAAGCTGCAGAAGTTGGTCGTGAGGCACTGGGCAGGT
AAGTATCAAGGTTACAAGACAGGTTTAAGGAGACCAATAGAAACTGGGCTTGTCGAGACAGAGAAGACTC
TTGCGTTTCTGATAGGCACCTATTGGTCTTACTGACATCCACTTTGCCTTTCTCTCCACAGGTGTCCACT
CCCAGTTCAATTACAGCTCTTAAGGCTAGAGTACTTAATACGACTCACTATAGGCTAGCCACCATGACTT
CGAAAGTTTATGATCCAGAACAAAGGAAACGGATGATAACTGGTCCGCAGTGGTGGGCCAGATGTAAACA
AATGAATGTTCTTGATTCATTTATTAATTATTATGATTCAGAAAAACATGCAGAAAATGCTGTTATTTTT
TTACATGGTAACGCGGCCTCTTCTTATTTATGGCGACATGTTGTGCCACATATTGAGCCAGTAGCGCGGT
GTATTATACCAGACCTTATTGGTATGGGCAAATCAGGCAAATCTGGTAATGGTTCTTATAGGTTACTTGA
TCATTACAAATATCTTACTGCATGGTTTGAACTTCTTAATTTACCAAAGAAGATCATTTTTGTCGGCCAT
GATTGGGGTGCTTGTTTGGCATTTCATTATAGCTATGAGCATCAAGATAAGATCAAAGCAATAGTTCACG
CTGAAAGTGTAGTAGATGTGATTGAATCATGGGATGAATGGCCTGATATTGAAGAAGATATTGCGTTGAT
CAAATCTGAAGAAGGAGAAAAAATGGTTTTGGAGAATAACTTCTTCGTGGAAACCATGTTGCCATCAAAA
ATCATGAGAAAGTTAGAACCAGAAGAATTTGCAGCATATCTTGAACCATTCAAAGAGAAAGGTGAAGTTC
GTCGTCCAACATTATCATGGCCTCGTGAAATCCCGTTAGTAAAAGGTGGTAAACCTGACGTTGTACAAAT
TGTTAGGAATTATAATGCTTATCTACGTGCAAGTGATGATTTACCAAAAATGTTTATTGAATCGGACCCA
GGATTCTTTTCCAATGCTATTGTTGAAGGTGCCAAGAAGTTTCCTAATACTGAATTTGTCAAAGTAAAAG
GTCTTCATTTTTCGCAAGAAGATGCACCTGATGAAATGGGAAAATATATCAAATCGTTCGTTGAGCGAGT
TCTCAAAAATGAACAATAATTCTAGGAGCTCTTGCCTTAGCACTTCTTTCCTCTCCAATTGTAAAAAAAA
AAAAAAAAAAAAAAAAAAAAAAAAAATTGCACAATTTGAGCAATTCATTTCACTTTAAAGTCTTTCCGTC
TCCCTAAAATAAAAACCAGAATCATAATTTTCAAGAGAAGAAAAAATTAAGAGATACATTCCCTATCAAA
ACATATCAATTCAACACATTACTTGCACAAGCTTGTATATACATATTATAAATAAATGCCAACATACCCT
TCTTTAAATCAAAAGCTGCTTGACTATCACATACAATTTGCACTGTTACTTTTTAGTCTTTTACTCCTTT
GCATTCCATGATTTTACAGAGAATCTGAAGCTATTGATGTTTCCAGAAAATATAAATGCATGATTTTATA
CATAGTCACAAAAATGGTGGTTTGTCAACTAGTGTTCTAGAGCGGCCGCTTCGAGCAGACATGATAAGAT
ACATTGATGAGTTTGGACAAACCACAACTAGAATGCAGTGAAAAAAATGCTTTATTTGTGAAATTTGTGA
TGCTATTGCTTTATTTGTAACCATTATAAGCTGCAATAAACAAGTTAACAACAACAATTGCATTCATTTT
ATGTTTCAGGTTCAGGGGGAGGTGTGGGAGGTTTTTTAAAGCAAGTAAAACCTCTACAAATGTGGTAAAA
TCGATAAGGATCCAGGTGGCACTTTTCGGGGAAATGTGCGCGGAACCCCTATTTGTTTATTTTTCTAAAT
ACATTCAAATATGTATCCGCTCATGAGACAATAACCCTGATAAATGCTTCAATAATATTGAAAAAGGAAG
AGTATGAGTATTCAACATTTCCGTGTCGCCCTTATTCCCTTTTTTGCGGCATTTTGCCTTCCTGTTTTTG
CTCACCCAGAAACGCTGGTGAAAGTAAAAGATGCTGAAGATCAGTTGGGTGCACGAGTGGGTTACATCGA
ACTGGATCTCAACAGCGGTAAGATCCTTGAGAGTTTTCGCCCCGAAGAACGTTTTCCAATGATGAGCACT
TTTAAAGTTCTGCTATGTGGCGCGGTATTATCCCGTATTGACGCCGGGCAAGAGCAACTCGGTCGCCGCA
TACACTATTCTCAGAATGACTTGGTTGAGTACTCACCAGTCACAGAAAAGCATCTTACGGATGGCATGAC
AGTAAGAGAATTATGCAGTGCTGCCATAACCATGAGTGATAACACTGCGGCCAACTTACTTCTGACAACG
ATCGGAGGACCGAAGGAGCTAACCGCTTTTTTGCACAACATGGGGGATCATGTAACTCGCCTTGATCGTT
GGGAACCGGAGCTGAATGAAGCCATACCAAACGACGAGCGTGACACCACGATGCCTGTAGCAATGGCAAC
AACGTTGCGCAAACTATTAACTGGCGAACTACTTACTCTAGCTTCCCGGCAACAATTAATAGACTGGATG
GAGGCGGATAAAGTTGCAGGACCACTTCTGCGCTCGGCCCTTCCGGCTGGCTGGTTTATTGCTGATAAAT
CTGGAGCCGGTGAGCGTGGGTCTCGCGGTATCATTGCAGCACTGGGGCCAGATGGTAAGCCCTCCCGTAT
CGTAGTTATCTACACGACGGGGAGTCAGGCAACTATGGATGAACGAAATAGACAGATCGCTGAGATAGGT
GCCTCACTGATTAAGCATTGGTAACTGTCAGACCAAGTTTACTCATATATACTTTAGATTGATTTAAAAC
TTCATTTTTAATTTAAAAGGATCTAGGTGAAGATCCTTTTTGATAATCTCATGACCAAAATCCCTTAACG
TGAGTTTTCGTTCCACTGAGCGTCAGACCCCGTAGAAAAGATCAAAGGATCTTCTTGAGATCCTTTTTTT
CTGCGCGTAATCTGCTGCTTGCAAACAAAAAAACCACCGCTACCAGCGGTGGTTTGTTTGCCGGATCAAG
AGCTACCAACTCTTTTTCCGAAGGTAACTGGCTTCAGCAGAGCGCAGATACCAAATACTGTTCTTCTAGT
GTAGCCGTAGTTAGGCCACCACTTCAAGAACTCTGTAGCACCGCCTACATACCTCGCTCTGCTAATCCTG
TTACCAGTGGCTGCTGCCAGTGGCGATAAGTCGTGTCTTACCGGGTTGGACTCAAGACGATAGTTACCGG
ATAAGGCGCAGCGGTCGGGCTGAACGGGGGGTTCGTGCACACAGCCCAGCTTGGAGCGAACGACCTACAC
CGAACTGAGATACCTACAGCGTGAGCTATGAGAAAGCGCCACGCTTCCCGAAGGGAGAAAGGCGGACAGG
TATCCGGTAAGCGGCAGGGTCGGAACAGGAGAGCGCACGAGGGAGCTTCCAGGGGGAAACGCCTGGTATC
TTTATAGTCCTGTCGGGTTTCGCCACCTCTGACTTGAGCGTCGATTTTTGTGATGCTCGTCAGGGGGGCG
GAGCCTATGGAAAAACGCCAGCAACGCGGCCTTTTTACGGTTCCTGGCCTTTTGCTGGCCTTTTGCTCAC
ATGGCTCGAC
