>Addgene plasmid #12007 | pAG149 NeuroD 3'UTR | addgene partial sequence | sequence record 18600 | EBV-rev 5'-GTGGTTTGTCCAAACTCATC-3'
NNACGGCCGCCCGAAGCGGCCGCTCTAGAAACAACTAGNTTGACAAACCACCATTTTTGTGACTATGTAT
AAAATCATGCATTTATATTTTCTGGAAACATCAATAGCTTCAGATTCTCTGTAAAATCATGGAATGCAAA
GGAGTAAAAGACTAAAAAGTAACAGTGCAAATTGTATGTGATAGTCAAGCAGCTTTTGATTTAAAGAAGG
GTATGTTGGCATTTATTTATAATATGTATATACAAGCTTGTGCAAGTAATGTGTTGAATTGATATGTTTT
GATAGGGAATGTATCTCTTAATTTTTTCTTCTCTTGAAAATTATGATTCTGGTTTTTATTTTAGGGAGAC
GGAAAGACTTTAAAGTGAAATGAATTGCTCAAATTGTGCAATTTTTTTTTTTTTTTTTTTTTTTTTTTTT
TTTTTTTTTNCNATTGGAGAGGAAAGAAGNGCNAAGGCAAGANCCCCCANAATTATTGNTCNTTTTTGAN
AACCCNCCCNACGAACGATTTGANATATTTTCCCATTTCANCAGGGGCANCNTCTTGCGAAAAATGAANA
CCTTTTACTTTGACAAATTCAGTATTAGGAAACTTCTTGGCNCCTTCAACAATAGCATTGGAAAAGAATC
CNGGGNCCNNTCCAATGAACATTTTGGGNAAANCNCCCCTTGCCCGTAGANAAGCCTTAAATTCCCAACA
NTTGGCCCCNCNGGGGTTNCCCCNTTACNACGGNNTCCCGAGCCTGAAATGTGNCCACANCTCCCCTCCC
TTGAGGGCAAAAAGCGCAAACCCCGGGCCACCTCCCCGANTNTGGGGNCCCGGTCCCCN
